>Addgene plasmid #34702 | pRK5-TGF beta type I receptor (mL45TD) | addgene partial sequence | sequence record 43966 | hTGFBR1-F 5'-TGTCATTGCTGGACCAGTGT
CCTCACTAGATCGCCCTTTCATTTCAGAGGGCACCACCTTAAAAGATTTAATTTATGATATGACAACATC
AGGGTCTGGATCANGTTTACCACTGCTTGTTCAAAGAACAATTGCAAGGGACATTGTGCTACAAGAAAGC
ATCGGCAAAGGTCGGTTTGGAGAAGTTTGGCGAGGCAAATGGCGGGGAGAAGAAGTTGCCGTGAAGATAT
TCTCTTCTAGAGAAGAACGTTCATGGTTCCGAGAGGCAGAGATTTATCAGACTGTAATGTTACGCCATGA
AAATATCCTGGGGTTTATAGCAGCAGACNCAAAAGCAGCAGGTACATGGACTCAGCTGTGGTTGGTGTCG
GATTATCATGAGCATGGATCCCTTTTCGATTACTTGAATAGATACACTGTTACTGTGGAAGGAATGATCA
AACTCGCTCTGTCCACGGCAAGTGGTCTTGCCCATCTTCACATGGAGATTGTTGGTACCCAAGGAAAACC
AGCTATTGCCCATAGAGATTTGAAATCAAAGAATATCTTGGTGAAGAAAAATGGAACCTGTTGTATTGCA
GATTTGGGACTTGCTGTGAGACATGATTCTGCCACAGATACAATTGAT
