>Addgene plasmid #34702 | pRK5-TGF beta type I receptor (mL45TD) | addgene partial sequence | sequence record 44452 | SV40pA-R 5'-GAAATTTGTGATGCTATTGC-3'
GCTGCATAACAAGTTGGGCCATGGCGGCCAAGCTTATCACTTGTCGTCGTCGTCCTTGTAGTCCATGTCG
ACCATTTTGATGCCTTCCTGTTGGCTGAGCTGTGACAATGTTTTTTTAATTCGCAAAGCTGTCAGCCTAG
CTGCTCCATTGGCATACCAACATTCTCTCATAATTTTGGCCATCACTCTCAAGGCCTCACAGCTCTGCCA
TCTGTTGGGAATATTTGGCCTTAACTTCTGTTCACAAACTACTTTTCTCATTTCTTCAACGGATGGATCA
GAAGGTACAAGATCATAGTAAGGCAACTGGTAGTCTTCGTGGATTCCGCCAATGGAACAGCGTCGAGCGA
TTTCCCAGAATACTAAGCCCATTGCATAGATGTCAGCACGTTTGAAGGATTCAAAATGTTTCATATTTAT
GGAATCATCTAGAACTTCAGGGGCCATATACCTTTTAGTGCCTACTCTGTGGTTTGGAGCAATATCAATT
GTATCTGTGGCAGAATCATGTCTCACAGCAAGTCCCAAATCTGCAATACAACAGGTTCCATTTTTCTTCA
CCAAGATATTCTTTGATTTCAAATCTCTATGGGCAATAGCTGGTTTTCCTTGGGTACCAACAATCTCCAT
GTGAAGATGGGCAAGACCACTTGCCGTGGACAGAGCGAGTTTGATCATTCCTTCCACAGTAACAGTGTAT
CTATTCAAGTAATCGAAAAGGGATCCATGCTCATGATAATCCGACACCAACCACAGCTGAGTCCATGTAC
CTGCTGCTTTTGCGTCTGCTGCTATAAACCCCAGGATATTTTCATGGCGTAACATTACAGTCTGATAAAT
CTCTG
