>Addgene plasmid #34702 | pRK5-TGF beta type I receptor (mL45TD) | addgene partial sequence | sequence record 46361 | hTGFBR1-F 5'-TGTCATTGCTGGACCAGTGT
TGGTCTATATCTGCCACAACGGATCTATGCGCACTGTCATTCACCACCGCGTGCCAAATGAAGAGGATCC
CTCACTAGATCGCCCTTTCATTTCAGAGGGCACCACCTTAAAAGATTTAATTTATGATATGACAACATCA
GGGTCTGGATCAGGTTTACCACTGCTTGTTCAAAGAACAATTGCAAGGGACATTGTGCTACAAGAAAGCA
TCGGCAAAGGTCGGTTTGGAGAAGTTTGGCGAGGCAAATGGCGGGGAGAAGAAGTTGCCGTGAAGATATT
CTCTTCTAGAGAAGAACGTTCATGGTTCCGAGAGGCAGAGATTTATCAGACTGTAATGTTACGCCATGAA
AATATCCTGGGGTTTATAGCAGCAGACGCAAAAGCAGCAGGTACATGGACTCAGCTGTGGTTGGTGTCGG
ATTATCATGAGCATGGATCCCTTTTCGATTACTTGAATAGATACACTGTTACTGTGGAAGGAATGATCAA
ACTCGCTCTGTCCACGGCAAGTGGTCTTGCCCATCTTCACATGGAGATTGTTGGTACCCAAGGAAAACCA
GCTATTGCCCATAGAGATTTGAAATCAAAGAATATCTTGGTGAAGAAAAATGGAACCTGTTGTATTGCAG
ATTTGGGACTTGCTGTGAGACATGATTCTGCCACAGATACAATTGATATTGCTCCAAACCACAGAGTAGG
CACTAAAAGGTATATGGCCCCTGAAGTTCTAGATGATTCCATAAATATGAAACATTTTGAATCCTTCAAA
CGTGCTGACATCTATGCA
