[The description below was written by a language model from this plasmid's Addgene catalogue record.]
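Description:
pRK5-TGF beta type I receptor (mL45TD) is a mammalian expression plasmid built on a modified pRK5 backbone of about 4.7 kb. A Flag epitope followed by a stop codon was placed between the SalI and HindIII sites of this backbone. It is maintained in E. coli as a high-copy plasmid under ampicillin selection. The record lists no mammalian selection marker, which fits use by transient transfection. No feature table is provided, so details such as the bacterial origin are not stated. The listed sequencing primers do suggest an SP6 site upstream of the insert and an SV40 polyadenylation signal downstream.

The payload is a roughly 1.5 kb rat Tgfbr1 (ALK5) coding sequence cloned EcoRI to SalI downstream of the CMV promoter. This places it in frame with the backbone Flag tag, so the receptor is expressed with a C-terminal Flag epitope for detection or immunoprecipitation. The receptor carries four substitutions. T202D is generally known as an activating change in the GS region that makes the type I receptor kinase signal without ligand. N265A, D267A and N268A alter what the construct name refers to as the L45 region, a kinase-domain loop generally understood to mediate Smad recognition. The depositor also notes that three residues (GSM) were introduced after amino acid 148 for cloning purposes. The plasmid was derived from an earlier T202D-only Flag-tagged construct. In line with the associated study of Smad-independent TGF-beta responses through p38 MAP kinase, it is suited to separating Smad-dependent from Smad-independent signalling downstream of an activated receptor.
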