Addgene plasmid #34702: pRK5-TGF beta type I receptor (mL45TD)
Depositing lab: Ying Zhang. Depositing organization: National Cancer Institute (NCI). Publication: TGF-beta receptor-activated p38 MAP kinase mediates Smad-independent TGF-beta responses. Yu L, Hebert MC, Zhang YE. EMBO J. 2002 Jul 15;21(14):3749-59. 10.1093/emboj/cdf366 PubMed 12110587.
Backbone
  Vector backbone: pRK5 modified with flag
  Backbone manufacturer: Genentech
  Backbone size w/o insert (bp): 4700
  Modifications to backbone: Flag tag with stop codon at the end is inserted between SalI and HindIII.
  Vector type: Mammalian Expression
Growth in bacteria
  Bacterial resistance: Ampicillin, 100 μg/mL
  Growth temperature: 37°C
  Growth strain: DH5alpha
  Copy number: High Copy
Gene/Insert
  Gene/Insert name: TGF beta type I receptor (alt names: TGFb type I receptor; Tgfbr1; R4mL45TD)
  Species: R. norvegicus (rat)
  Insert size (bp): 1506
  Mutation: T202D, N265A, D267A, N268A
  Entrez Gene: Tgfbr1 (a.k.a. Alk5, Skr4, Tgfr-1, tbetaR-I)
  Promoter: CMV
  Tag / fusion protein: Flag (C terminal on backbone)
  Cloning method: Restriction Enzyme; 5′ cloning site EcoRI (not destroyed); 3′ cloning site SalI (not destroyed)
  Sequencing primers: 5′ SP6; 3′ SV40pA-R
Resource information
  A portion of this plasmid was derived from a plasmid made by: This plasmid was derived from pRK5-TbRI(T202D)-FLAG, Addgene plasmid #14833.
Terms and licenses: Academic/Nonprofit Terms; Industry Terms: Not Available to Industry
Depositor comments: 3 amino acids, GSM, were introduced after aa148 for cloning purposes.
How to cite: pRK5-TGF beta type I receptor (mL45TD) was a gift from Ying Zhang (Addgene plasmid # 34702 ; http://n2t.net/addgene:34702 ; RRID:Addgene_34702)
